>Addgene plasmid #82038 | pSB9 | addgene full sequence | sequence record 174332 | Addgene NGS Result
CCCACTTGGTCAGCGACGGCGGTATTGCTCAGCGTCTGGCAGCCTATTACAACCTGCTGAACGTCAAAGA
ACAGGCAGGGCTTGAACGCGCCGTGCTTTCTAATACCTTCTCTGCCAATAGTTTTGCTACCGGGATGTTC
GAGCGTCTGAACCAGATGGTAGGTAAGGGAGAGGCGTATATCACCGCCTATAACATGTTCGCCAATGCCG
AGCTGCGTAAAGCTTTTGAACAGGCTCTTAACAACCCTGCGGCCCAGAACGCACTCCAGATGCGCAATAA
GGCTATCGCTTCTCCCGGCGGCAATTTCTCCATCGATGCCAACCAGTGGTTTAACCAACAAACAGTAAAA
ATCGATGAGCTGAAGAACGTTGAGCAGCTTGCCACCAACGATCTGACGGCACAGGTTAACGCCTTAGCCG
CCGATGCACGTCAATCCTGGATTAGCTATTTGGCTGGTGCGTTGATTTCTCTCCTGATGGCGCTGGGTCT
GGCTTCGATGATTATGCGCAGTATCAACGAGCAGCTTCAGCAAACCCTGACGACCATTCGTGAGATGGGC
GGCGATCTCACCCGTCGCCTGCGCGTACCGGGAACCGACGAGCTTTCACAGCTGAATCAGGCCTATAACG
CCTCACTGGAAAACATCGCTGACATGGTGGTGAATCATGTCCGCGAAGGTTCAGATGCCATCTATGCCGG
TACCCGTGAAATTGCGGCGGGCAACACCGATCTTTCCTCCCGTACTGAACAGCAGGCATCCGCGCTGGAA
GAAACTGCCGCCAGCATGGAGCAGCTCACCGCGACAGTGAAGCAAAACGCCGATAACGCCCGCCAGGCCT
CGCAACTGGCGCAAAGTGCCTCCGACACCGCCCAGCACGGCGGCAAAGTGGTGGATGGCGTAGTGAAAAC
GATGCATGAGATCGCCGATAGTTCGAAGAAAATTGCCGACATTATCAGCGTTATCGACGGTATTGCCTTC
CAGACTAATATCCTCGCGCTGAATGCCGCGGTTGAAGCCGCGCGTGCGGGTGAACAGGGCCGTGGTTTTG
CCGTGGTGGCGGGTGAAGTGCGTAATCTTGCCAGTCGCAGCGCCCAGGCGGCAAAAGAGATCAAAGCCCT
CATTGAAGACTCCGTCTCACGCGTTGATACCGGTTCGGTGCTGGTCGAAAGCGCCGGGGAAACAATGAAC
AATATCGTCAATGCTGTCACTCGCGTGACTGACATTATGGGCGAGATTGCATCGGCATCGGATGAACAGA
GCCGTGGCATCGATCAAGTCGCATTGGCGGTTTCGGAAATGGATCGCGTCACGCAACAGAACGCATCGCT
GGTGCAGGAATCAGCTGCCGCCGCCGCTGCGCTGGAAGAACAGGCGAGTCGTTTAACGCAAGCAGTTTCC
GCGTTCCGTCTGGCAGCCAGCCCACTCACCAATAAACCGCAAACACCATCCCGTCCTGCCAGTGAGCAAC
CACCGGCTCAGCCACGACTGCGAATTGCTGAACAAGATCCAAACTGGGAAACATTTTGAGGATCCGCGGA
TAAATAAGTAACGATCCGGTCCAGTAATGACCTCAGAACTCCATCTGGATTTGTTCAGAACGCTCGGTTG
CCGCCGGGCGTTTTTTATTGGTGAGAATCGCAGCAACTTGTCGCGCCAATCGAGCCATGTCGTCGTCAAC
GACCCCCCATTCAAGAACAGCAAGCAGCATTGAGAACTTTGGAATCCAGTCCCTCTTCCACCTGCTGACC
GGATCAGCAGTCCCCGGAACATCGTAGCTGACGCCTTCGCGTTGCTCAGTTGTCCAACCCCGGAAACGGG
AAAAAGCAAGTTTTCCCCGCTCCCGGCGTTTCAATAACTGAAAACCATACTATTTCACAGTTTAAATCAC
ATTAAACGACAGTAATCCCCGTTGATTTGTGCGCCAACACAGATCCGTCGACCGGGTCGAATTTGCTTTC
GAATTTCTGCCATTCATCCGCTTATTATCACTTATTCAGGCGTAGCAACCAGGCGTTTAAGGGCACCAAT
AACTGCCTTAAAAAAATTACGCCCCGCCCTGCCACTCATCGCAGTACTGTTGTAATTCATTAAGCATTCT
GCCGACATGGAAGCCATCACAAACGGCATGATGAACCTGAATCGCCAGCGGCATCAGCACCTTGTCGCCT
TGCGTATAATATTTGCCCATGGTGAAAACGGGGGCGAAGAAGTTGTCCATATTGGCCACGTTTAAATCAA
AACTGGTGAAACTCACCCAGGGATTGGCTGAGACGAAAAACATATTCTCAATAAACCCTTTAGGGAAATA
GGCCAGGTTTTCACCGTAACACGCCACATCTTGCGAATATATGTGTAGAAACTGCCGGAAATCGTCGTGG
TATTCACTCCAGAGCGATGAAAACGTTTCAGTTTGCTCATGGAAAACGGTGTAACAAGGGTGAACACTAT
CCCATATCACCAGCTCACCGTCTTTCATTGCCATACGGAATTCCGGATGAGCATTCATCAGGCGGGCAAG
AATGTGAATAAAGGCCGGATAAAACTTGTGCTTATTTTTCTTTACGGTCTTTAAAAAGGCCGTAATATCC
AGCTGAACGGTCTGGTTATAGGTACATTGAGCAACTGACTGAAATGCCTCAAAATGTTCTTTACGATGCC
ATTGGGATATATCAACGGTGGTATATCCAGTGATTTTTTTCTCCATTTTAGCTTCCTTAGCTCCTGAAAA
TCTCGATAACTCAAAAAATACGCCCGGTAGTGATCTTATTTCATTATGGTGAAAGTTGGAACCTCTTACG
TGCCGATCAACGTCTCATTTTCGCCAAAAGTTGGCCCAGGGCTTCCCGGTATCAACAGGGACACCAGGAT
TTATTTATTCTGCGAAGTGATCTTCCGTCACAGGTATTTATTCGGCGCAAAGTGCGTCGGGTGATGCTGC
CAACTTACTGATTTAGTGTATGATGGTGTTTTTGAGGTGCTCCAGTGGCTTCTGTTTCTATCAGCTGTCC
CTCCTGTTCAGCTACTGACGGGGTGGTGCGTAACGGCAAAAGCACCGCCGGACATCAGCGCTAGCGGAGT
GTATACTGGCTTACTATGTTGGCACTGATGAGGGTGTCAGTGAAGTGCTTCATGTGGCAGGAGAAAAAAG
GCTGCACCGGTGCGTCAGCAGAATATGTGATACAGGATATATTCCGCTTCCTCGCTCACTGACTCGCTAC
GCTCGGTCGTTCGACTGCGGCGAGCGGAAATGGCTTACGAACGGGGCGGAGATTTCCTGGAAGATGCCAG
GAAGATACTTAACAGGGAAGTGAGAGGGCCGCGGCAAAGCCGTTTTTCCATAGGCTCCGCCCCCCTGACA
AGCATCACGAAATCTGACGCTCAAATCAGTGGTGGCGAAACCCGACAGGACTATAAAGATACCAGGCGTT
TCCCCCTGGCGGCTCCCTCGTGCGCTCTCCTGTTCCTGCCTTTCGGTTTACCGGTGTCATTCCGCTGTTA
TGGCCGCGTTTGTCTCATTCCACGCCTGACACTCAGTTCCGGGTAGGCAGTTCGCTCCAAGCTGGACTGT
ATGCACGAACCCCCCGTTCAGTCCGACCGCTGCGCCTTATCCGGTAACTATCGTCTTGAGTCCAACCCGG
AAAGACATGCAAAAGCACCACTGGCAGCAGCCACTGGTAATTGATTTAGAGGAGTTAGTCTTGAAGTCAT
GCGCCGGTTAAGGCTAAACTGAAAGGACAAGTTTTGGTGACTGCGCTCCTCCAAGCCAGTTACCTCGGTT
CAAAGAGTTGGTAGCTCAGAGAACCTTCGAAAAACCGCCCTGCAAGGCGGTTTTTTCGTTTTCAGAGCAA
GAGATTACGCGCAGACCAAAACGATCTCAAGAAGATCATCTTATTAATCAGATAAAATATTTCTAGATTT
CAGTGCAATTTATCTCTTCAAATGTAGCACCTGAAGTCAGCCCCATACGATATAAGTTGTAATTCTCATG
TTTGACAGCTTATCATCGATCCCGCAAGAGGCCCGGCAGTACCGGCATAACCAAGCCTATGCCTACAGCA
TCCAGGGTGACGGTGCCGAGGATGACGATGAGCGCATTGTTAGATTTCATACACGGTGCCTGACTGCGTT
AGCAATTTAACTGTGATAAACTACCGCATTAAAGCTTCTTGCGAAACAGCTCTCGACCAGGTTTATACTG
GTCGTGCAGATGAAAGCAGTTTTTGCCGAGGTCGATTCCGACCAGCGCCATATCGCTCATAGTGATGGTC
TCCGAATTATAAACACCCTGCGAAAGCGTAGCCTACGCAGGGTGTCGGGTGCTCATCCCATTACCCGTTT
TCCCATCTCTTAACTTAAGGGGGGAACGGTGTCCTGTCTTTCATGGGGCTCGTTCACTGCTAACTTACCT
GCTTCCCTGTCTGTCAATTCTCTCTATCCTGCGATCCCGCGAAGAACCAAAAAAGCTCGACAGAGGGCGC
GGTCATTTTAGGTCGGGCGGATCGGCGCCGCCGGCTCGGCTGGTGTGCCGCACAGCACCGCCTACGTGAG
CTGCCAGTTGATGAACTTCCCCCGTTGCCAGCTAGGGCGCAAGCGGGCTGTATAAGATCACTGCCCATCA
CATTGATCGGCTCGGATTTTTTCTCAATCCGTAAACAGGTCAAACATCAGTTGCCGCAACCAAATATTGG
CTAGGTCCTTGTGGTACTTCGCATGCCAGAACATGTTGATGGCTATTTCAGGCAAGACGACTGGGTGCGG
CAAGGCGCTTAGGCCGAAGGGCTCCACACAGCAGTCGGCTAAACGTATCGGCACAGTGGCGAGCAGATCG
GTGCGCTGGAGGATGTGGCCAACGGCGGCGAAGTGCGGCACTTCCAGACGGATGTCGCGCCGGATGCCGA
CCCGTGTCATGTACGTGTCCACCTCGCCGTGGCCGGTGCCAGCGGCGATGACACGCACGTGGCCGTAGGA
ACAGAAGCGCTCCAGAGTCAGGGGTTCGCGGGTGACTGGATGGTCCTTGCGACATAGGCACACGTAGTGA
TTCTGGAGCAGCCGGCGCTGAAAGAAGCCAGTTTGCAGATTGGGAAGCAGGCCCACGGCCAAGTCCACGG
TTCCGTTCTGCAAGGCCTGCATCAGGCTCATCGAACTGTCGCGCACCGTACTGATCACGCAATTGGGGGC
CTGGTGAGCCAGCACATCCATCAGCCGCGGCATGAAGTAGATCTCGCCAATGTCGGTCATGGCCAGGGTG
AAGGTACGCTCGCTGGTCAGCGGATCGAAGCTTTCATGGTGCTGTAGGGCGTTGCGCAGTGCGTGCATGG
CCGAAGTGACGGGCTCGGCCAGATGCGCGGCATAGGGTGTGGGTTCCATTCCCTGATGTGTGCGCACGAA
GAGTGGGTCCTGTAGCGAGGTGCGCAGGCGTTTCAGCGCATTGCTCACGGCAGGCTGGGTCAGGCCCAGG
TTCTCCGCAGTGATAGAGACGCGTCTGTCGACCAGCAACTGGTTGAACACCACCAGCAGGTTTAAATCCA
GGTCACGCAGTTCCATGGGGCCTCGCTTGGGTTATTGCTGGTGCCCGGCCGGGCGCAATATTCATGTTGA
TGATTTATTATATATCGAGTGGTGTATTTATCAATATTGTTTGCTCCGTTATCGTTATTAACAAGTCATC
AATAATGCCATAAGGAGTACCATATGAAATCCCTTCATCACATATCGATCCGTAGTAAGTTCATTCTCGC
CCTCCTCCCGCCCATCCTTGCTCTGCTATGGTTCAGTTTTTCCGGCGTGATGGAGCGACGTAGCACAGAG
CATGAGATGATCCGTATGGAGAAACTGATTACGCTAGCACGTGACGCAGGCGAGTTAGCCCACCAGCTCC
AGCGTGAACGCGGAATGAGCGCAGGTTATTTTGGCAGCCAAGGGAAGAAGTTTGGTGCCGAACTCACTAC
GCAGCGGCAAGCCAGCGATCGGGCACAGCAACAGTTTCAACAAACGGCTGCGAATCTCAGTGACAGTGAA
CTCGGTAACGATGTGAGTGGCGAGATCGGTAAAATTACGCAGAAAATGCAACAGCTTGACGAGTATCGTC
GCAATATCGACAGCATGTCGATCTCTGTCACGCAGGCACTCGGCTACTATTCCGATTCCGTCAGCTATCT
GCTGAGTATTGTCGGAGATATGA
Features (pLannotate 1.2.2; 11 found; start..end, strand, type, name):
    459..1526    +  CDS            tar (fragment): MCP2_ECOLI - Also known as cheM. Experimental evidence at protein level: Swiss-Prot protein existence level 1. Chemotactic-signal transducers respond to changes in the concentration of attractants and repellents in the environment, transduce a signal from the outside to the inside of the cell, and facilitate sensory adaptation through the variation of the level of methylation. Attractants increase the level of methylation while repellents decrease the level of methylation, the methyl groups are added by the methyltransferase CheR and removed by the methylesterase CheB. From Escherichia coli (s
   1594..1628    +  terminator     lambda t0 terminator: minimal transcription terminator from phage lambda (Scholtissek and Grosse, 1987)
   1621..1749    -  CDS            C1 (fragment): RPC1_BPP22 - Experimental evidence at protein level: Swiss-Prot protein existence level 1. Binds to two promoters, P(RE) and Pa23 and activate transcription from these promoters. From Salmonella phage P22 (Bacteriophage P22).
   2047..2706    -  CDS            CmR: chloramphenicol acetyltransferase; cat; confers resistance to chloramphenicol
   2707..2809    -  promoter       cat promoter: promoter of the E. coli cat gene encoding chloramphenicol acetyltransferase
   2930..3073    +  mobile_element IS1 (fragment): prokaryotic transposable element IS1
   3192..3247    -  rep_origin     RSF ori (fragment): Plasmids containing the RSF 1030 origin of replication can be propagated in E. coli cells that contain additional plasmids with compatible origins.
   3335..3880    -  rep_origin     p15A ori: Plasmids containing the medium-copy-number p15A origin of replication can be propagated in E. coli cells that contain a second plasmid with the ColE1 origin.
   3992..4010    +  promoter       tet promoter (fragment): E. coli promoter for tetracycline efflux protein gene
   4009..4110    -  CDS            TcR (fragment): tetracycline efflux protein; tet; confers resistance to tetracycline
   4647..5546    -  CDS            nahR: NAHR_PSEPU - Protein inferred from homology: Swiss-Prot protein existence level 3. Regulates the expression of the naphthalene (nahA-F) and salicylate (nahG-M) metabolism genes. From Pseudomonas putida (Arthrobacter siderocapsulatus).
