[The description below was written by a language model from this plasmid's Addgene catalogue record and pLannotate feature annotations shown in this document.]
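Description:
pSB9 is a 6,183 bp bacterial expression plasmid built on the pKG116 backbone for producing an engineered hybrid chemotaxis receptor in E. coli. It replicates from a p15A origin, which is compatible with ColE1-type plasmids and consistent with the record's "low copy" designation. Selection is with chloramphenicol, through a chloramphenicol acetyltransferase gene driven by its own cat promoter. The annotation also picks up short backbone remnants that appear to be non-functional: fragments of IS1, an RSF-type origin, a tet promoter and tetracycline resistance gene, and a phage P22 C1 coding sequence.

The roughly 2 kb insert, cloned between NdeI and BamHI sites that are both retained, encodes a chimeric receptor. Residues 1–385 of the Pectobacterium atrosepticum chemoreceptor ECA0434 are fused to residues 267–553 of the E. coli chemoreceptor Tar. In this design the N-terminal portion comes from the foreign receptor, while the C-terminal Tar portion is the part that would connect to the native E. coli chemotaxis pathway, including adaptation through methylation by CheR and demethylation by CheB. The feature table annotates only the Tar-derived segment; the ECA0434 portion presumably lies in the unannotated sequence upstream of it. A lambda t0 terminator follows the coding sequence.

The record does not name the promoter driving the insert. A nahR gene, encoding the Pseudomonas putida salicylate-responsive transcriptional regulator, lies upstream in divergent orientation, which suggests salicylate-inducible expression, although no such promoter is annotated. According to the record, the plasmid was made for work on engineering hybrid chemotaxis receptors in bacteria, where such chimeras are expressed in E. coli to test whether foreign sensory domains can drive its chemotactic signalling.
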