Addgene plasmid #82038: pSB9
Purpose: Hybrid ECA0434[1-385]-Tar[267-553] expression plasmid
Depositing lab: Victor Sourjik. Depositing organization: Max Planck Institute for Terrestrial Microbiology. Publication: Engineering Hybrid Chemotaxis Receptors in Bacteria. Bi S, Pollard AM, Yang Y, Jin F, Sourjik V. ACS Synth Biol. 2016 Jun 10. 10.1021/acssynbio.6b00053 PubMed 27285081.
Backbone
  Vector backbone: pKG116
  Backbone size w/o insert (bp): 4211
  Total vector size (bp): 6183
Growth in bacteria
  Bacterial resistance: Chloramphenicol, 25 μg/mL
  Growth temperature: 37°C
  Growth strain: DH5alpha
  Copy number: Low Copy
Gene/Insert
  Gene/Insert name: Encodes the hybrid receptor of E. coli chemoreceptor Tar and P. atrosepticum chemoreceptor ECA0434: ECA0434[1-385]-Tar[267-553]
  Species: E. coli, P. atrosepticum
  Insert size (bp): 2019
  Cloning method: Restriction Enzyme; 5′ cloning site NdeI (not destroyed); 3′ cloning site BamHI (not destroyed)
  Sequencing primers: 5′ CGGGCGCAATATTCATGTTG
Terms and licenses: Academic/Nonprofit Terms; Industry Terms: Not Available to Industry
How to cite: pSB9 was a gift from Victor Sourjik (Addgene plasmid # 82038 ; http://n2t.net/addgene:82038 ; RRID:Addgene_82038)
